>Addgene plasmid #171428 | pcDNA3.1(+)-FKBP-(GGS)X6-HaloTag C58 | addgene full sequence | sequence record 338241 | Addgene NGS Result
GACGGATCGGGAGATCTCCCGATCCCCTATGGTGCACTCTCAGTACAATCTGCTCTGATGCCGCATAGTT
AAGCCAGTATCTGCTCCCTGCTTGTGTGTTGGAGGTCGCTGAGTAGTGCGCGAGCAAAATTTAAGCTACA
ACAAGGCAAGGCTTGACCGACAATTGCATGAAGAATCTGCTTAGGGTTAGGCGTTTTGCGCTGCTTCGCG
ATGTACGGGCCAGATATACGCGTTGACATTGATTATTGACTAGTTATTAATAGTAATCAATTACGGGGTC
ATTAGTTCATAGCCCATATATGGAGTTCCGCGTTACATAACTTACGGTAAATGGCCCGCCTGGCTGACCG
CCCAACGACCCCCGCCCATTGACGTCAATAATGACGTATGTTCCCATAGTAACGCCAATAGGGACTTTCC
ATTGACGTCAATGGGTGGAGTATTTACGGTAAACTGCCCACTTGGCAGTACATCAAGTGTATCATATGCC
AAGTACGCCCCCTATTGACGTCAATGACGGTAAATGGCCCGCCTGGCATTATGCCCAGTACATGACCTTA
TGGGACTTTCCTACTTGGCAGTACATCTACGTATTAGTCATCGCTATTACCATGGTGATGCGGTTTTGGC
AGTACATCAATGGGCGTGGATAGCGGTTTGACTCACGGGGATTTCCAAGTCTCCACCCCATTGACGTCAA
TGGGAGTTTGTTTTGGCACCAAAATCAACGGGACTTTCCAAAATGTCGTAACAACTCCGCCCCATTGACG
CAAATGGGCGGTAGGCGTGTACGGTGGGAGGTCTATATAAGCAGAGCTCTCTGGCTAACTAGAGAACCCA
CTGCTTACTGGCTTATCGAAATTAATACGACTCACTATAGGGAGACCCAAGCTGGCTAGCGTTTAAACTT
AAGCTTATGGGAGTGCAGGTGGAAACCATCTCCCCAGGAGACGGGCGCACCTTCCCCAAGCGCGGCCAGA
CCTGCGTGGTGCACTACACCGGGATGCTTGAAGATGGAAAGAAATTTGATTCCTCCCGGGACAGAAACAA
GCCCTTTAAGTTTATGCTAGGCAAGCAGGAGGTGATCCGAGGCTGGGAAGAAGGGGTTGCCCAGATGAGT
GTGGGTCAGAGAGCCAAACTGACTATATCTCCAGATTATGCCTATGGTGCCACTGGGCACCCAGGCATCA
TCCCACCACATGCCACTCTCGTCTTCGATGTGGAGCTTCTAAAACTGGAAGGATCCGGCGGTTCTGGAGG
CTCCGGCGGTTCAGGGGGATCGGGCGGCTCAGGCGGCTCTGAATTCACCCACCGTTGTATTGCACCGGAC
CTGATCGGTATGGGCAAGAGTGACAAGCCGGACCTGGGTTATTTCTTCGACGACCACGTGCGCTTCATGG
ATGCATTCATCGAGGCCCTGGGCCTGGAAGAGGTGGTTCTGGTGATCCATGATTGGGGCAGCGCCCTGGG
CTTTCATTGGGCCAAGCGCAACCCGGAGCGTGTGAAGGGCATCGCCTTCATGGAGTTCATCCGCCCTATC
CCGACCTGGGATGAGTGGCCGGAATTTGCCCGCGAGACCTTTCAGGCCTTCCGTACCACAGACGTTGGCC
GCAAGCTGATCATCGATCAGAACGTGTTTATCGAGGGCACCCTGCCTATGGGTGTGGTTCGCCCTCTGAC
CGAGGTGGAGATGGACCACTACCGCGAGCCGTTCCTGAATCCGGTTGATCGCGAGCCGCTGTGGCGCTTC
CCGAATGAGCTGCCGATCGCCGGCGAACCTGCCAATATCGTGGCCCTGGTGGAGGAGTACATGGACTGGT
TACACCAGAGCCCGGTGCCTAAGCTGCTGTTCTGGGGTACCCCGGGCGTGCTGATTCCGCCTGCAGAAGC
CGCCCGCCTGGCAAAGAGTCTGCCGAATTGCAAGGCCGTGGACATCGGTCCGGGTCTGAATCTGCTGCAA
GAGGACAACCCGGATCTGATCGGTAGTGAGATCGCCCGCTGGCTGAGTACACTGGAGATTAGCGGCTAAT
CTAGAGGGCCCGTTTAAACCCGCTGATCAGCCTCGACTGTGCCTTCTAGTTGCCAGCCATCTGTTGTTTG
CCCCTCCCCCGTGCCTTCCTTGACCCTGGAAGGTGCCACTCCCACTGTCCTTTCCTAATAAAATGAGGAA
ATTGCATCGCATTGTCTGAGTAGGTGTCATTCTATTCTGGGGGGTGGGGTGGGGCAGGACAGCAAGGGGG
AGGATTGGGAAGACAATAGCAGGCATGCTGGGGATGCGGTGGGCTCTATGGCTTCTGAGGCGGAAAGAAC
CAGCTGGGGCTCTAGGGGGTATCCCC
[124 nt withheld, positions 2337-2460]
C
[91 nt withheld, positions 2462-2552]
A
[49 nt withheld, positions 2554-2602]
CCTTTGACGTTGGAGTCCACGTTCTTT
[37 nt withheld, positions 2630-2666]
ACCCTATCTCGGTCTATTCTTTTGATTTATAAGGGATTTTGCCGATTTCGGCCTATTGGTTAAAAAATGA
GCTGATTTAACAAAAATTTAACGCGAATTAATTCTGTGGAATGTGTGTCAGTTAGGGTGTGGAAAGTCCC
CAGGCTCCCCAGCAGGCAGAAGTATGCAAAGCATGCATCTCAATTAGTCAGCAACCAGGTGTGGAAAGTC
CCCAGGCTCCCCAGCAGGCAGAAGTATGCAAAGCATGCATCTCAATTAGTCAGCAACCATAGTCCCGCCC
CTAACTCCGCCCATCCCGCCCCTAACTCCGCCCAGTTCCGCCCATTCTCCGCCCCATGGCTGACTAATTT
TTTTTATTTATGCAGAGGCCGAGGCCGCCTCTGCCTCTGAGCTATTCCAGAAGTAGTGAGGAGGCTTTTT
TGGAGGCCTAGGCTTTTGCAAAAAGCTCCCGGGAGCTTGTATATCCATTTTCGGATCTGATCAAGAGACA
GGATGAGGATCGTTTCGCATGATTGAACAAGATGGATTGCACGCAGGTTCTCCGGCCGCTTGGGTGGAGA
GGCTATTCGGCTATGACTGGGCACAACAGACAATCGGCTGCTCTGATGCCGCCGTGTTCCGGCTGTCAGC
GCAGGGGCGCCCGGTTCTTTTTGTCAAGACCGACCTGTCCGGTGCCCTGAATGAACTGCAGGACGAGGCA
GCGCGGCTATCGTGGCTGGCCACGACGGGCGTTCCTTGCGCAGCTGTGCTCGACGTTGTCACTGAAGCGG
GAAGGGACTGGCTGCTATTGGGCGAAGTGCCGGGGCAGGATCTCCTGTCATCTCACCTTGCTCCTGCCGA
GAAAGTATCCATCATGGCTGATGCAATGCGGCGGCTGCATACGCTTGATCCGGCTACCTGCCCATTCGAC
CACCAAGCGAAACATCGCATCGAGCGAGCACGTACTCGGATGGAAGCCGGTCTTGTCGATCAGGATGATC
TGGACGAAGAGCATCAGGGGCTCGCGCCAGCCGAACTGTTCGCCAGGCTCAAGGCGCGCATGCCCGACGG
CGAGGATCTCGTCGTGACCCATGGCGATGCCTGCTTGCCGAATATCATGGTGGAAAATGGCCGCTTTTCT
GGATTCATCGACTGTGGCCGGCTGGGTGTGGCGGACCGCTATCAGGACATAGCGTTGGCTACCCGTGATA
TTGCTGAAGAGCTTGGCGGCGAATGGGCTGACCGCTTCCTCGTGCTTTACGGTATCGCCGCTCCCGATTC
GCAGCGCATCGCCTTCTATCGCCTTCTTGACGAGTTCTTCTGAGCGGGACTCTGGGGTTCGAAATGACCG
ACCAAGCGACGCCCAACCTGCCATCACGAGATTTCGATTCCACCGCCGCCTTCTATGAAAGGTTGGGCTT
CGGAATCGTTTTCCGGGACGCCGGCTGGATGATCCTCCAGCGCGGGGATCTCATGCTGGAGTTCTTCGCC
CACCCCAACTTGTTTATTGCAGCTTATAATGGTTACAAATAAAGCAATAGCATCACAAATTTCACAAATA
AAGCATTTTTTTCACTGCATTCTAGTTGTGGTTTGTCCAAACTCATCAATGTATCTTATCATGTCTGTAT
ACCGTCGACCTCTAGCTAGAGCTTGGCGTAATCATGGTCATAGCTGTTTCCTGTGTGAAATTGTTATCCG
CTCACAATTCCACACAACATACGAGCCGGAAGCATAAAGTGTAAAGCCTGGGGTGCCTAATGAGTGAGCT
AACTCACATTAATTGCGTTGCGCTCACTGCCCGCTTTCCAGTCGGGAAACCTGTCGTGCCAGCTGCATTA
ATGAATCGGCCAACGCGCGGGGAGAGGCGGTTTGCGTATTGGGCGCTCTTCCGCTTCCTCGCTCACTGAC
TCGCTGCGCTCGGTCGTTCGGCTGCGGCGAGCGGTATCAGCTCACTCAAAGGCGGTAATACGGTTATCCA
CAGAATCAGGGGATAACGCAGGAAAGAACATGTGAGCAAAAGGCCAGCAAAAGGCCAGGAACCGTAAAAA
GGCCGCGTTGCTGGCGTTTTTCCATAGGCTCCGCCCCCCTGACGAGCATCACAAAAATCGACGCTCAAGT
CAGAGGTGGCGAAACCCGACAGGACTATAAAGATACCAGGCGTTTCCCCCTGGAAGCTCCCTCGTGCGCT
CTCCTGTTCCGACCCTGCCGCTTACCGGATACCTGTCCGCCTTTCTCCCTTCGGGAAGCGTGGCGCTTTC
TCATAGCTCACGCTGTAGGTATCTCAGTTCGGTGTAGGTCGTTCGCTCCAAGCTGGGCTGTGTGCACGAA
CCCCCCGTTCAGCCCGACCGCTGCGCCTTATCCGGTAACTATCGTCTTGAGTCCAACCCGGTAAGACACG
ACTTATCGCCACTGGCAGCAGCCACTGGTAACAGGATTAGCAGAGCGAGGTATGTAGGCGGTGCTACAGA
GTTCTTGAAGTGGTGGCCTAACTACGGCTACACTAGAAGAACAGTATTTGGTATCTGCGCTCTGCTGAAG
CCAGTTACCTTCGGAAAAAGAGTTGGTAGCTCTTGATCCGGCAAACAAACCACCGCTGGTAGCGGTGGTT
TTTTTGTTTGCAAGCAGCAGATTACGCGCAGAAAAAAAGGATCTCAAGAAGATCCTTTGATCTTTTCTAC
GGGGTCTGACGCTCAGTGGAACGAAAACTCACGTTAAGGGATTTTGGTCATGAGATTATCAAAAAGGATC
TTCACCTAGATCCTTTTAAATTAAAAATGAAGTTTTAAATCAATCTAAAGTATATATGAGTAAACTTGGT
CTGACAGTTACCAATGCTTAATCAGTGAGGCACCTATCTCAGCGATCTGTCTATTTCGTTCATCCATAGT
TGCCTGACTCCCCGTCGTGTAGATAACTACGATACGGGAGGGCTTACCATCTGGCCCCAGTGCTGCAATG
ATACCGCGAGACCCACGCTCACCGGCTCCAGATTTATCAGCAATAAACCAGCCAGCCGGAAGGGCCGAGC
GCAGAAGTGGTCCTGCAACTTTATCCGCCTCCATCCAGTCTATTAATTGTTGCCGGGAAGCTAGAGTAAG
TAGTTCGCCAGTTAATAGTTTGCGCAACGTTGTTGCCATTGCTACAGGCATCGTGGTGTCACGCTCGTCG
TTTGGTATGGCTTCATTCAGCTCCGGTTCCCAACGATCAAGGCGAGTTACATGATCCCCCATGTTGTGCA
AAAAAGCGGTTAGCTCCTTCGGTCCTCCGATCGTTGTCAGAAGTAAGTTGGCCGCAGTGTTATCACTCAT
GGTTATGGCAGCACTGCATAATTCTCTTACTGTCATGCCATCCGTAAGATGCTTTTCTGTGACTGGTGAG
TACTCAACCAAGTCATTCTGAGAATAGTGTATGCGGCGACCGAGTTGCTCTTGCCCGGCGTCAATACGGG
ATAATACCGCGCCACATAGCAGAACTTTAAAAGTGCTCATCATTGGAAAACGTTCTTCGGGGCGAAAACT
CTCAAGGATCTTACCGCTGTTGAGATCCAGTTCGATGTAACCCACTCGTGCACCCAACTGATCTTCAGCA
TCTTTTACTTTCACCAGCGTTTCTGGGTGAGCAAAAACAGGAAGGCAAAATGCCGCAAAAAAGGGAATAA
GGGCGACACGGAAATGTTGAATACTCATACTCTTCCTTTTTCAATATTATTGAAGCATTTATCAGGGTTA
TTGTCTCATGAGCGGATACATATTTGAATGTATTTAGAAAAATAAACAAATAGGGGTTCCGCGCACATTT
CCCCGAAAAGTGCCACCTGACGTC
Features (pLannotate 1.2.2; 21 found; start..end, strand, type, name):
     28..80      -  misc_feature   bom (fragment): basis of mobility region from pBR322
    235..614     +  enhancer       CMV enhancer: human cytomegalovirus immediate early enhancer
    615..818     +  promoter       CMV promoter: human cytomegalovirus (CMV) immediate early promoter
    814..847     +  LTR            5' LTR (truncated) (fragment): truncated 5' long terminal repeat (LTR) from HIV-1
    863..881     +  promoter       T7 promoter: promoter for bacteriophage T7 RNA polymerase
    917..1240    +  CDS            FKBP1A: FKB1A_HUMAN - Also known as FKBP1, FKBP12. Experimental evidence at protein level: Swiss-Prot protein existence level 1. Keeps in an inactive conformation TGFBR1, the TGF-beta type I serine/threonine kinase receptor, preventing TGF-beta receptor activation in absence of ligand. Recruits SMAD7 to ACVR1B which prevents the association of SMAD2 and SMAD3 with the activin receptor complex, thereby blocking the activin signal. May modulate the RYR1 calcium channel activity. PPIases accelerate the folding of proteins. It catalyzes the cis-trans isomerization of proline imidic peptide bonds in oligop
   1307..2014    +  CDS            dhaA (fragment): DHAA_PSEPV - Experimental evidence at protein level: Swiss-Prot protein existence level 1. Catalyzes hydrolytic cleavage of carbon-halogen bonds in halogenated aliphatic compounds, leading to the formation of the corresponding primary alcohols, halide ions and protons. Has a broad substrate specificity, as it is able to dehalogenate mono- and di- chlorinated and brominated alkanes (up to at least C10), and the two isomers of 1,3-dichloropropene to 3-chloroallyl alcohol; the highest activity was found with 1,2-dibromoethane, while no activity was observed with the analog 1,2-dichloroethane. Fro
   2067..2291    +  polyA_signal   bGH poly(A) signal: bovine growth hormone polyadenylation signal
   2295..2316    +  promoter       SV40 promoter (fragment): SV40 enhancer and early promoter
   2337..2765    +  rep_origin     f1 ori (sequence partly withheld): f1 bacteriophage origin of replication; arrow indicates direction of (+) strand synthesis
   2779..3108    +  promoter       SV40 promoter: SV40 enhancer and early promoter
   3175..3966    +  CDS            neo: KKA2_KLEPN - Also known as kan, nptII. Experimental evidence at protein level: Swiss-Prot protein existence level 1. Resistance to kanamycin, neomycin, paromomycin, ribostamycin, butirosin and gentamicin B. From Klebsiella pneumoniae.
   3990..4148    +  CDS            ble (fragment): BLE_KLEPN - Experimental evidence at protein level: Swiss-Prot protein existence level 1. Binding protein with a strong affinity to the bleomycin family of antibiotics. Binds to CL990; an antimitotic-antibiotic compound. From Klebsiella pneumoniae.
   4143..4264    +  polyA_signal   SV40 poly(A) signal: SV40 polyadenylation signal
   4337..4353    -  protein_bind   lac operator: The lac repressor binds to the lac operator to inhibit transcription in E. coli. This inhibition can be relieved by adding lactose or isopropyl-β-D-thiogalactopyranoside (IPTG). lac repressor encoded by lacI
   4361..4391    -  promoter       lac promoter: promoter for the E. coli lac operon
   4406..4427    -  protein_bind   CAP binding site: CAP binding activates transcription in the presence of cAMP. E. coli catabolite activator protein
   4440..4532    -  CDS            lacI (fragment): lac repressor; lacI; The lac repressor binds to the lac operator to inhibit transcription in E. coli. This inhibition can be relieved by adding lactose or isopropyl-β-D-thiogalactopyranoside (IPTG).
   4715..5303    -  rep_origin     ori: high-copy-number ColE1/pMB1/pBR322/pUC origin of replication
   5474..6334    -  CDS            AmpR: β-lactamase; bla; confers resistance to ampicillin, carbenicillin, and related antibiotics
   6335..6439    -  promoter       AmpR promoter: bla
