[The description below was written by a language model from this plasmid's Addgene catalogue record and pLannotate feature annotations shown in this document.]
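Description:
pcDNA3.1(+)-FKBP-(GGS)X6-HaloTag C58 is a 6,470 nt mammalian expression plasmid built on the pcDNA3.1(+) backbone. It is propagated in E. coli through a high-copy ColE1/pUC-type origin and selected with ampicillin via the β-lactamase gene and its own promoter. An f1 origin is also present. For selection in mammalian cells, the backbone carries a neomycin/kanamycin phosphotransferase gene driven by the SV40 enhancer/early promoter and terminated by an SV40 poly(A) signal. The short annotated fragments (bom, HIV-1 LTR, ble, lacI and the lac promoter/operator region) appear to be backbone remnants or partial sequence matches rather than functional payload elements.

The expression cassette uses the human CMV immediate-early enhancer and promoter, followed by a T7 promoter, to drive a synthetic fusion open reading frame that ends at the bovine growth hormone poly(A) signal. The fusion begins with human FKBP12 (FKBP1A), continues through a flexible linker of six GGS repeats, and ends with a portion of HaloTag, which the annotation detects as a partial match to the bacterial haloalkane dehalogenase DhaA from which HaloTag was engineered. The "C58" designation indicates a C-terminal HaloTag fragment, although the record does not define the exact split point.

The associated publication describes TagBiFC, a bimolecular complementation approach for long-term single-molecule tracking of protein-protein interactions in living cells. In that context, this plasmid most likely supplies one half of a split HaloTag pair. FKBP would act as an interaction module that brings the fragment together with a complementary HaloTag fragment on a binding partner, restoring the ability to label with HaloTag ligand dyes. The partner construct and the dimerisation conditions are not stated in the record.
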