Addgene plasmid #171428: pcDNA3.1(+)-FKBP-(GGS)X6-HaloTag C58
Purpose: Expression of FKBP-(GGS)X6-HaloTag C58 in mammalian cells
Depositing lab: Yujie Sun. Depositing organization: Peking University. Publication: TagBiFC technique allows long-term single-molecule tracking of protein-protein interactions in living cells. Shao S, Zhang H, Zeng Y, Li Y, Sun C, Sun Y. Commun Biol. 2021 Mar 19;4(1):378. doi: 10.1038/s42003-021-01896-7. PubMed 33742089.
Backbone
  Vector backbone: pcDNA3.1(+)
  Vector type: Mammalian Expression
Growth in bacteria
  Bacterial resistance: Ampicillin, 100 μg/mL
  Growth temperature: 37°C
  Growth strain: DH5alpha
  Copy number: High Copy
Gene/Insert
  Gene/Insert name: FKBP-(GGS)X6-HaloTag C58
  Species: Synthetic
  Cloning method: Restriction Enzyme; 5′ cloning site Unknown (unknown if destroyed); 3′ cloning site Unknown (unknown if destroyed)
Terms and licenses: Academic/Nonprofit Terms; Industry Terms: Not Available to Industry
How to cite: pcDNA3.1(+)-FKBP-(GGS)X6-HaloTag C58 was a gift from Yujie Sun (Addgene plasmid # 171428 ; http://n2t.net/addgene:171428 ; RRID:Addgene_171428)
